Addgene plasmid #23507: pDONR223-PI4K2B
Depositing lab: William Hahn & David Root. Depositing organization: Dana-Farber Cancer Institute. Publication: COT drives resistance to RAF inhibition through MAP kinase pathway reactivation. Johannessen CM, Boehm JS, Kim SY, Thomas SR, Wardwell L, Johnson LA, Emery CM, Stransky N, Cogdill AP, Barretina J, Caponigro G, Hieronymus H, Murray RR, Salehi-Ashtiani K, Hill DE, Vidal M, Zhao JJ, Yang X, Alkan O, Kim S, Harris JL, Wilson CJ, Myer VE, Finan PM, Root DE, Roberts TM, Golub T, Flaherty KT, Dummer R, Weber BL, Sellers WR, Schlegel R, Wargo JA, Hahn WC, Garraway LA. Nature. 2010 Dec 16;468(7326):968-72. doi: 10.1038/nature09627 PubMed 21107320.
Backbone
  Vector backbone: pDONR223
  Backbone manufacturer: Invitrogen
  Backbone size w/o insert (bp): 5005
  Vector type: Gateway Donor vector
Growth in bacteria
  Bacterial resistance: Spectinomycin, 50 μg/mL
  Growth temperature: 37°C
  Growth strain: DH5alpha
  Copy number: High Copy
Gene/Insert
  Gene/Insert name: PI4K2B (alt name: phosphatidylinositol 4-kinase type-II beta)
  Species: H. sapiens (human)
  Insert size (bp): 1446
  Entrez Gene: PI4K2B (a.k.a. PI4KIIB, PIK42B)
  Cloning method: Gateway Cloning
  Sequencing primers: 5′ M13pUC-fwd; 3′ M13rev
Terms and licenses: Academic/Nonprofit Terms; Industry Terms: Not Available to Industry
Depositor comments: The ORF has no Stop codon. This design enables easy recombination into a destination vector to add an epitope tag of choice and Stop codon to the ORF. Do NOT use this plasmid directly for transfections. A set of 4 custom lentiviral vectors is available ( pLX301 (http://www.addgene.org/25895/) , pLX302 (http://www.addgene.org/25896/) , pLX303 (http://www.addgene.org/25897/) , pLX304 (http://www.addgene.org/25890/) ) to be used to express these ORFs in mammalian cells. These plasmids are not included in the kit and must be ordered separately.
How to cite: pDONR223-PI4K2B was a gift from William Hahn & David Root (Addgene plasmid # 23507 ; http://n2t.net/addgene:23507 ; RRID:Addgene_23507)
