[The description below was written by a language model from this plasmid's Addgene catalogue record.]
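Description:
pDONR223-PI4K2B is a Gateway entry-type clone built on the Invitrogen pDONR223 donor backbone (about 5 kb without insert). It carries the human PI4K2B open reading frame, which encodes phosphatidylinositol 4-kinase type II beta, as an insert of roughly 1.4 kb. The plasmid is maintained at high copy in standard E. coli cloning strains and is selected with spectinomycin. No feature table accompanies the record, so the origin of replication and the exact recombination sites are not itemised. An ORF introduced into a pDONR vector by Gateway cloning is normally flanked by attL sites, which allow it to be transferred by LR recombination into any compatible destination vector. M13 forward and reverse priming sites on either side of the insert are listed for sequence verification.

The ORF was deliberately cloned without a stop codon. After recombination, the coding sequence can therefore read through into a C-terminal epitope tag and stop codon supplied by the destination vector. The record lists no promoter for mammalian expression, and the depositors state that the plasmid should not be used directly for transfection; it is a shuttle and storage form of the gene. They point to a companion set of lentiviral destination vectors (the pLX301–pLX304 series), supplied separately, for expressing the ORF in mammalian cells. The clone belongs to a kit of ORF clones and is associated with a study on MAP kinase pathway reactivation as a mechanism of resistance to RAF inhibition. This fits its use as one member of an ORF collection for gain-of-function expression screening.
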