>Addgene plasmid #23507 | pDONR223-PI4K2B | depositor partial sequence | sequence record 10818 | Author sequence, M13pUC-fwd
GACGTTTATTTTGACTGATAGTGACCTGTTCGTTGCAACAAATTGATGAGCAATGCTTTTTTATAATGCC
AACTTTGTACAAAAAAGTTGGCACCATGGAGGATCCCTCCGAGCCCGACCGGTTGGCGTCCGCGGACGGC
GGGAGCCCGGAGGAGGAGGAGGATGGGGAGCGGGAGCCGCTGCTACCGCGGATCGCCTGGGCCCACCCGC
GGAGAGGCGCCCCAGGCAGCGCCGTGAGGCTGCTGGACGCTGCCGGGGAGGAGGGCGAGGCCGGCGACGA
GGAGCTGCCCCTCCCGCCCGGGGACGTGGGGGTCTCCCGGAGTTCGCCCGCCGAGCTGGACCGGAGCCGC
CCCGCGGTTTCAGTAACTATTGGTACTTCAGAGATGAATGCATTCTTGGATGACCCAGAATTTGCTGATA
TTATGCTGAGAGCAGAGCAAGCAATAGAAGTTGGAATTTTTCCAGAAAGAATCTCTCAAGGTTCAAGTGG
AAGTTACTTTGTGAAGGATCCTAAGAGGAAAATTATTGGTGTGTTTAAACCCAAATCAGAAGAGCCTTAT
GGTCAACTCAATCCAAAATGGACCAAATATGTCCATAAGGTCTGCTGCCCTTGCTGCTTTGGCCGAGGCT
GCCTGATTCCTAATCAGGGGTACCTTTCCGAAGCGGGTGCCTATCTTGTGGACAACAAGCTTCATCTGAG
CATTGTACCTAAAACAAAGGTGGTTTGGCTTGTCAGTGAGACATTTAACTATAATGCGATTGACCGTGCA
AAATCAAGAGGCAAAAAGTATGCTTTAGAAAAAAGTGCCAAAAGTTGGGTAGAAAGT
