>Addgene plasmid #23507 | pDONR223-PI4K2B | addgene partial sequence | sequence record 29302 | 23507 with M13pUC-fwd
TAATGATTTTATTTTGACTGATAGTGACCTGTTCGTTGCAACAAATTGATGAGCAATGCTTTTTTATAAT
GCCAACTTTGTACAAAAAAGTTGGCACCATGGAGGATCCCTCCGAGCCCGACCGGTTGGCGTCCGCGGAC
GGCGGGAGCCCGGAGGAGGAGGAGGATGGGGAGCGGGAGCCGCTGCTACCGCGGATCGCCTGGGCCCACC
CGCGGAGAGGCGCCCCAGGCAGCGCCGTGAGGCTGCTGGACGCTGCCGGGGAGGAGGGCGAGGCCGGCGA
CGAGGAGCTGCCCCTCCCGCCCGGGGACGTGGGGGTCTCCCGGAGTTCGCCCGCCGAGCTGGACCGGAGC
CGCCCCGCGGTTTCAGTAACTATTGGTACTTCAGAGATGAATGCATTCTTGGATGACCCAGAATTTGCTG
ATATTATGCTGAGAGCAGAGCAAGCAATAGAAGTTGGAATTTTTCCAGAAAGAATCTCTCAAGGTTCAAG
TGGAAGTTACTTTGTGAAGGATCCTAAGAGGAAAATTATTGGTGTGTTTAAACCCAAATCAGAAGAGCCT
TATGGTCAACTCAATCCAAAATGGACCAAATATGTCCATAAGGTCTGCTGCCCTTGCTGCTTTGGCC
