>Addgene plasmid #23507 | pDONR223-PI4K2B | depositor partial sequence | sequence record 46986 | Author sequence, M13-rev
ATCAGCACGCTGGATGGCAATAATGATTTTATTTTGACTGATAGTGACCTGTTCGTTGCAACAAATTGAT
AAGCAATGCTTTCTTATAATGCCAACTTTGTACAAGAAAGTTGGCAACCAGGAGGAAAAAAATGGCTTCC
TGCAATTGACAGTCTGGGTAAAGGAATTGCTCAGGTGGACAATCCGACCCTGACTTCCACCTTGACTGCG
TTCCACAATCACACAAGGTATCTGTACTAGCTGGAAAGGACTCTTCCCGTCTCTCAATGCCTGAGTAAGG
TTTAAGATCTGACCCCTCATCACAGACATCTGACTTTCAAAAGTGGCTTTGTCAAATCCTTTGTCAGTCT
TAAAAAGTTCATAGAGATCTTCACATAAATCTTGCACAAAGTTCATGTCAGAAATATATGGTAGAATCAA
ATTTCTTATTTCTTCAGAAAAGGGAACTTTTGCTTGAGGAAGCCAAGCCCAGTGAAATGGATATGCTCTC
CATTCATCAGGATGTTTAAAAGGAAATGCTAGACCATTATCAATTGCAGCTATTTTAATAAGGAATTCTT
CATCATCAATCCATTTTGATTCCTTATGGTCAATTTCCTTTTCACATTTCTGCTTTTCGTATCTGACTAA
CCAATTATCATTGCCCCTGTCTGTATTTCTGATGATGTAATCCAAAATAACTAATCTTTCAAATTGTGAC
TGAAATTGTTTTCTAATATTCTCAGGCAAAGGGTCAGCTTCAATTTCC
